Addgene plasmid #40157: pFM111
Depositing lab: Geraldine Seydoux. Depositing organization: Johns Hopkins University and School of Medicine. Publication: Microtubules induce self-organization of polarized PAR domains in Caenorhabditis elegans zygotes. Motegi F, Zonies S, Hao Y, Cuenca AA, Griffin E, Seydoux G. Nat Cell Biol. 2011 Oct 9;13(11):1361-7. doi: 10.1038/ncb2354. PubMed 21983565.
Backbone
  Vector backbone: pGEX-6p-1
  Backbone manufacturer: GE
  Backbone size w/o insert (bp): 4900
  Vector type: Bacterial Expression
Growth in bacteria
  Bacterial resistance: Ampicillin, 100 μg/mL
  Growth temperature: 37°C
  Growth strain: DH5alpha
  Copy number: Unknown
Gene/Insert
  Gene/Insert name: par-1N:FLAG (alt names: par-1N; par-1; PAR-1 (1-964)::FLAG)
  Species: C. elegans (nematode)
  Mutation: Contains aa 1-964
  GenBank ID: NC_003283.10
  Entrez Gene: par-1 (a.k.a. CELE_H39E23.1)
  Promoter: tac
  Tag / fusion protein: GST (N terminal on backbone); Flag (C terminal on insert)
  Cloning method: Restriction Enzyme; 5′ cloning site BamHI (not destroyed); 3′ cloning site XhoI (not destroyed)
  Sequencing primers: 5′ pGEX5; 3′ pGEX3
Terms and licenses: Academic/Nonprofit Terms; Industry Terms: Not Available to Industry
Depositor comments: Alternate plasmid name: pGEX6p1-par-1N:FLAG
How to cite: pFM111 was a gift from Geraldine Seydoux (Addgene plasmid # 40157 ; http://n2t.net/addgene:40157 ; RRID:Addgene_40157)
