[The description below was written by a language model from this plasmid's Addgene catalogue record.]
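Description:
pFM111 (also recorded as pGEX6p1-par-1N:FLAG) is a bacterial expression plasmid built on the commercial pGEX-6P-1 backbone, which is listed at about 4.9 kb without insert. It is maintained in standard E. coli cloning strains under ampicillin selection; the record lists the copy number as unknown and supplies no feature table, so the origin of replication and other backbone elements are not itemised here.

The insert encodes an N-terminal portion of the Caenorhabditis elegans polarity kinase PAR-1, covering amino acids 1 to 964, with a FLAG epitope at its C terminus. It was cloned between the BamHI and XhoI sites of the vector, both of which remain intact. This places it in frame behind the backbone's glutathione S-transferase coding sequence. Expression is driven by the tac promoter, a hybrid trp/lac promoter that is typically induced with IPTG. The product is therefore a GST::PAR-1(1-964)::FLAG fusion. GST allows affinity capture on glutathione resin. Vectors of the pGEX-6P series generally carry a PreScission protease site between GST and the cloned protein, which lets the tag be removed, although this record does not explicitly list that site. The C-terminal FLAG tag provides an independent handle for detection or pull-down and helps distinguish full-length product from truncated species.

The construct is suited to producing recombinant PAR-1 fragment in bacteria for purification and in vitro biochemical work such as binding or phosphorylation assays. It was deposited with a study of how PAR polarity domains are established in C. elegans zygotes, but the record does not state the specific experiments in which it was used.
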