>Addgene plasmid #40157 | pFM111 | addgene partial sequence | sequence record 53269 | pGEX3
ACGCGCGAGGCAGATCGTCAGTCAGTCACGATGCGGCCGCTCGAGCTAACCTTTATCGTCATCGTCTTTG
TAGTCACCACCCATTCCAGTGGAGGTAACGTTCACAGCTGTTGATGTTGGAATTTGATATGATGATGGTG
TCACCGAGAACGACGCGTTATGTGTTAGTTGATGTTGATGTGGTGGATTTGTAGATGAAGATGAAGATGA
TGATGGAGCTTTTGGATGATATTGCTGACTAGAAGCACCCGTAGAAGAAGGAGCACCCGATAATTGATTT
GTGGCAGAAGCAGCAGCAGCAGCACCTCCTGATGATGCACCCATATTTGCACTATTGGTTGTTGCCGAAC
GAGACATTTGCTGTGATGTGGCTCGTTGTGGTGGACCTCCCGTCGCCACTGTCGGTCCCCCCGTTTGACC
ACTCTCGCTCAATTTCAATGATTCCATCGCAGTCATCATCTGTGATGGAGGCATTGATGGAGATTGGTGG
ATCATCGACGGCTTGGACTCTTTGGGTGTCTCACTGGATGCTTTCTGCTGCTGTTGTTCCTTGTCTGATG
ATGAAGTTGCATCTTCTGTTGGTACTTGAACAGCTGGAGAGGTTTGTGGTCCGACACCTCCGATCAATGG
AACATTTCCATTCTGATTCTCACTGTTATTCTCGTCGTCGTCTTCTCGAATGACTGGTTCAGTCGGTGCG
TGCGAGATTTGTGATCCAGATTTCTGAAGTGGCGCTGTCGACGTGGCAGACGATGAGGAAGAAGATGACG
TGGCTGCAGTACCACCAGCCGCTGGAGTCT
