>Addgene plasmid #40157 | pFM111 | addgene partial sequence | sequence record 53657 | pGEX5
AGTTCTGTTCCAGGGGCCCCTGGGATCCATGAGCTCGGCGTCAGTCGGCAAAAAACCAGAGCATGTGAAC
ACGCCTCCAGGGGATAATCAGCAGAAATCATCGAAAGAAAACCAGAAATCTAATAAGGATAAACAGTCGT
CAAATCAGCCACCCGGTCAAATTCCGCATTCAACAAATAGCGGAACAAGGAAATCGAGTGGAAGCGGATT
GAAAACTGCAAATTTGAAACATCCGGCGCGCCCATCAACAGAATCCTCAACTTCTTCATCACATCATCGA
CGTCCTGCACAAGAAATGAACGGAACGTCGACGGCAACTGCCACCGGTGGCGGAGGAACATCTGGAGCCA
CCACAACGGCATCATCAGGAGCACCGGCTGCTTCATCGGGTGGAAGCTCGGCTAGATATTCGAGTAGTGG
GAGATCCCATCCAACGTCTGGAAGCTCTTCATCACATGCACGATCTACTGGACAATCGGGTATGTCAAGT
CGATCGGCAGCACGACGCAACGATCAGGATGTACACGTTGGAAAGTATAAGCTATTGAAGACTATTGGAA
AGGGAAATTTTGCAAAGGTAAAACTCGCAAAGCACGTGATAACCGGACATGAAGTCGCTATAAAAATTAT
CGACAAGACTGCTCTGAACCCATCGAGTCTTCAAAAATTGTTCCGAGAAGTGAAAATTATGAAACAATTG
GATCATCCGAATATTGTGAAATTATATCAAGTGATGGAAACTGAACAGACACTGTACTTAGTACTCGA
